Addgene plasmid #179318: pET28b-SpG-His
Purpose: Plasmid for bacterial expression and purification of SpG-Cas9
Depositing lab: Julián Cerón & Miguel Angel Moreno-Mateos. Depositing organization: Centro Andaluz de Biologia del Desarrollo (CABD). Publication: Genome editing in animals with minimal PAM CRISPR-Cas9 enzymes. Vicencio J, Sanchez-Bolanos C, Moreno-Sanchez I, Brena D, Vejnar CE, Kukhtar D, Ruiz-Lopez M, Cots-Ponjoan M, Rubio A, Melero NR, Crespo-Cuadrado J, Carolis C, Perez-Pulido AJ, Giraldez AJ, Kleinstiver BP, Ceron J, Moreno-Mateos MA. Nat Commun. 2022 May 12;13(1):2601. doi: 10.1038/s41467-022-30228-4. PubMed 35552388.
Backbone
  Vector backbone: pET-28b-Cas9-His (#47327)
  Backbone manufacturer: Alex Schier
  Backbone size w/o insert (bp): 5271
  Total vector size (bp): 9375
  Vector type: Bacterial Expression, CRISPR
Growth in bacteria
  Bacterial resistance: Kanamycin, 50 μg/mL
  Growth temperature: 37°C
  Growth strain: DH5alpha
  Growth instructions: For expression and purification of SpG-Cas9, transform into Rosetta strain.
  Copy number: Unknown
Gene/Insert
  Gene/Insert name: Human codon-optimized Cas9 variant SpG (alt name: SpG)
  Species: Synthetic
  Insert size (bp): 4104
  Mutation: SpG=D1135L/S1136W/G1218K/E1219Q/ R1335Q/T1337R
  Tag / fusion protein: SV40-NLS (C terminal on insert); 6xHis (C terminal on insert)
Resource information
  A portion of this plasmid was derived from a plasmid made by: gBlock containing the indicated mutations was cloned into pET-28b-Cas9-His (#47327) linearized by PCR using primers Lin_Cas9_pET28b_fwd (5'-CTACCAAGGAGGTCCTGGACGCC-3') and Lin_Cas9_pET28b_rev (5'-GATACTTTCCTTGGAGCCTCCGG-3').
Terms and licenses: Academic/Nonprofit Terms; Industry Terms: Not Available to Industry
Depositor comments: This plasmid is owned by Moreno-Mateos Lab (CABD, Seville, Spain) and Cerón Lab (IDIBELL, Barcelona, Spain). This plasmid was used to express a His-tagged SpG-Cas9 protein in E. coli and purify it by nickel-based affinity purification. Please visit https://www.biorxiv.org/content/10.1101/2021.06.06.447255v2 for bioRxiv preprint.
How to cite: pET28b-SpG-His was a gift from Julián Cerón & Miguel Angel Moreno-Mateos (Addgene plasmid # 179318 ; http://n2t.net/addgene:179318 ; RRID:Addgene_179318)
