[The description below was written by a language model from this plasmid's Addgene catalogue record and pLannotate feature annotations shown in this document.]
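Description:
pET28b-SpG-His is a 9,375 bp bacterial expression plasmid for producing and purifying recombinant SpG-Cas9 protein in E. coli. It was built on an earlier pET-28b-based Cas9-His construct by swapping in a synthetic fragment carrying the SpG mutations. The backbone is a standard pET design. It replicates from a ColE1/pBR322-type origin accompanied by the rop gene and the bom mobility region, is selected with kanamycin through an aminoglycoside phosphotransferase gene, and also carries an f1 phage origin. The catalogue lists the copy number as unknown. The short tetracycline-resistance, AmpR promoter and T7 gene 10-derived "SET1" fragments in the annotation look like backbone remnants or automated partial matches rather than functional parts.

The payload is a 4,104 bp human codon-optimised Streptococcus pyogenes Cas9 open reading frame with the substitutions D1135L, S1136W, G1218K, E1219Q, R1335Q and T1337R, which define the SpG variant. According to the associated publication, this variant belongs to a set of Cas9 enzymes with minimal PAM requirements. The record lists a C-terminal SV40 nuclear localisation signal followed by a 6xHis tag. The feature table detects the histidine stretch just downstream of Cas9 but does not annotate the NLS separately. Expression is driven by a T7 promoter with an adjacent lac operator and the T7 gene 10 ribosome binding site, and it ends at the T7 terminator. A plasmid-borne lacI gene supplies repressor, so transcription stays off until it is induced with IPTG in a host that provides T7 RNA polymerase.

The depositors cloned and propagated the plasmid in a standard cloning strain and expressed the protein in a Rosetta strain, then purified it by nickel affinity chromatography. The purified nuclease is intended for genome editing in animals.
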