Features (pLannotate 1.2.2; 19 found; start..end, strand, type, name):
      5..144     -  misc_feature   bom: basis of mobility region from pBR322
    246..437     -  CDS            rop: Rop protein, which maintains plasmids at low copy number; rop
    454..834     +  CDS            YPB1_ECOLX: Protein predicted: Swiss-Prot protein existence level 4. From Escherichia coli.
    906..1197    -  CDS            TcR (fragment): tetracycline efflux protein; tet; confers resistance to tetracycline
   1212..1233    -  protein_bind   CAP binding site: CAP binding activates transcription in the presence of cAMP. E. coli catabolite activator protein
   1246..2328    -  CDS            lacI: lac repressor; lacI; The lac repressor binds to the lac operator to inhibit transcription in E. coli. This inhibition can be relieved by adding lactose or isopropyl-β-D-thiogalactopyranoside (IPTG).
   2329..2406    -  promoter       lacI promoter: lacI
   2414..2693    -  CDS            TcR (fragment): tetracycline efflux protein; tet; confers resistance to tetracycline
   2715..2733    +  promoter       T7 promoter: promoter for bacteriophage T7 RNA polymerase
   2734..2758    +  protein_bind   lac operator: The lac repressor binds to the lac operator to inhibit transcription in E. coli. This inhibition can be relieved by adding lactose or isopropyl-β-D-thiogalactopyranoside (IPTG). lac repressor encoded by lacI
   2773..2795    +  RBS            RBS: efficient ribosome binding site from bacteriophage T7 gene 10 (Olins and Rangwala, 1989)
   2802..6905    +  CDS            Cas9: Cas9 (Csn1) endonuclease from the Streptococcus pyogenes Type II CRISPR/Cas system generates RNA-guided double strand breaks in DNA
   6954..6971    +  CDS            9xHis (fragment): 9xHis affinity tag
   6981..7030    +  CDS            SET1 (fragment): solubility-enhancement tag derived from T7 phage gene 10B
   7038..7085    +  terminator     T7 terminator: transcription terminator for bacteriophage T7 RNA polymerase
   7122..7550    +  rep_origin     f1 ori (sequence partly withheld): f1 bacteriophage origin of replication; arrow indicates direction of (+) strand synthesis
   7603..7660    +  promoter       AmpR promoter (fragment): bla
   7669..8484    -  CDS            KanR: aminoglycoside phosphotransferase; aph(3')-Ia; confers resistance to kanamycin in bacteria or G418 (Geneticin®) in eukaryotes
   8606..9194    +  rep_origin     ori: high-copy-number ColE1/pMB1/pBR322/pUC origin of replication
>Addgene plasmid #179318 | pET28b-SpG-His | addgene full sequence | sequence record 354726 | Addgene NGS Result
AGCGCCTGATGCGGTATTTTCTCCTTACGCATCTGTGCGGTATTTCACACCGCAATGGTGCACTCTCAGT
ACAATCTGCTCTGATGCCGCATAGTTAAGCCAGTATACACTCCGCTATCGCTACGTGACTGGGTCATGGC
TGCGCCCCGACACCCGCCAACACCCGCTGACGCGCCCTGACGGGCTTGTCTGCTCCCGGCATCCGCTTAC
AGACAAGCTGTGACCGTCTCCGGGAGCTGCATGTGTCAGAGGTTTTCACCGTCATCACCGAAACGCGCGA
GGCAGCTGCGGTAAAGCTCATCAGCGTGGTCGTGAAGCGATTCACAGATGTCTGCCTGTTCATCCGCGTC
CAGCTCGTTGAGTTTCTCCAGAAGCGTTAATGTCTGGCTTCTGATAAAGCGGGCCATGTTAAGGGCGGTT
TTTTCCTGTTTGGTCACTGATGCCTCCGTGTAAGGGGGATTTCTGTTCATGGGGGTAATGATACCGATGA
AACGAGAGAGGATGCTCACGATACGGGTTACTGATGATGAACATGCCCGGTTACTGGAACGTTGTGAGGG
TAAACAACTGGCGGTATGGATGCGGCGGGACCAGAGAAAAATCACTCAGGGTCAATGCCAGCGCTTCGTT
AATACAGATGTAGGTGTTCCACAGGGTAGCCAGCAGCATCCTGCGATGCAGATCCGGAACATAATGGTGC
AGGGCGCTGACTTCCGCGTTTCCAGACTTTACGAAACACGGAAACCGAAGACCATTCATGTTGTTGCTCA
GGTCGCAGACGTTTTGCAGCAGCAGTCGCTTCACGTTCGCTCGCGTATCGGTGATTCATTCTGCTAACCA
GTAAGGCAACCCCGCCAGCCTAGCCGGGTCCTCAACGACAGGAGCACGATCATGCGCACCCGTGGGGCCG
CCATGCCGGCGATAATGGCCTGCTTCTCGCCGAAACGTTTGGTGGCGGGACCAGTGACGAAGGCTTGAGC
GAGGGCGTGCAAGATTCCGAATACCGCAAGCGACAGGCCGATCATCGTCGCGCTCCAGCGAAAGCGGTCC
TCGCCGAAAATGACCCAGAGCGCTGCCGGCACCTGTCCTACGAGTTGCATGATAAAGAAGACAGTCATAA
GTGCGGCGACGATAGTCATGCCCCGCGCCCACCGGAAGGAGCTGACTGGGTTGAAGGCTCTCAAGGGCAT
CGGTCGAGATCCCGGTGCCTAATGAGTGAGCTAACTTACATTAATTGCGTTGCGCTCACTGCCCGCTTTC
CAGTCGGGAAACCTGTCGTGCCAGCTGCATTAATGAATCGGCCAACGCGCGGGGAGAGGCGGTTTGCGTA
TTGGGCGCCAGGGTGGTTTTTCTTTTCACCAGTGAGACGGGCAACAGCTGATTGCCCTTCACCGCCTGGC
CCTGAGAGAGTTGCAGCAAGCGGTCCACGCTGGTTTGCCCCAGCAGGCGAAAATCCTGTTTGATGGTGGT
TAACGGCGGGATATAACATGAGCTGTCTTCGGTATCGTCGTATCCCACTACCGAGATATCCGCACCAACG
CGCAGCCCGGACTCGGTAATGGCGCGCATTGCGCCCAGCGCCATCTGATCGTTGGCAACCAGCATCGCAG
TGGGAACGATGCCCTCATTCAGCATTTGCATGGTTTGTTGAAAACCGGACATGGCACTCCAGTCGCCTTC
CCGTTCCGCTATCGGCTGAATTTGATTGCGAGTGAGATATTTATGCCAGCCAGCCAGACGCAGACGCGCC
GAGACAGAACTTAATGGGCCCGCTAACAGCGCGATTTGCTGGTGACCCAATGCGACCAGATGCTCCACGC
CCAGTCGCGTACCGTCTTCATGGGAGAAAATAATACTGTTGATGGGTGTCTGGTCAGAGACATCAAGAAA
TAACGCCGGAACATTAGTGCAGGCAGCTTCCACAGCAATGGCATCCTGGTCATCCAGCGGATAGTTAATG
ATCAGCCCACTGACGCGTTGCGCGAGAAGATTGTGCACCGCCGCTTTACAGGCTTCGACGCCGCTTCGTT
CTACCATCGACACCACCACGCTGGCACCCAGTTGATCGGCGCGAGATTTAATCGCCGCGACAATTTGCGA
CGGCGCGTGCAGGGCCAGACTGGAGGTGGCAACGCCAATCAGCAACGACTGTTTGCCCGCCAGTTGTTGT
GCCACGCGGTTGGGAATGTAATTCAGCTCCGCCATCGCCGCTTCCACTTTTTCCCGCGTTTTCGCAGAAA
CGTGGCTGGCCTGGTTCACCACGCGGGAAACGGTCTGATAAGAGACACCGGCATACTCTGCGACATCGTA
TAACGTTACTGGTTTCACATTCACCACCCTGAATTGACTCTCTTCCGGGCGCTATCATGCCATACCGCGA
AAGGTTTTGCGCCATTCGATGGTGTCCGGGATCTCGACGCTCTCCCTTATGCGACTCCTGCATTAGGAAG
CAGCCCAGTAGTAGGTTGAGGCCGTTGAGCACCGCCGCCGCAAGGAATGGTGCATGCAAGGAGATGGCGC
CCAACAGTCCCCCGGCCACGGGGCCTGCCACCATACCCACGCCGAAACAAGCGCTCATGAGCCCGAAGTG
GCGAGCCCGATCTTCCCCATCGGTGATGTCGGCGATATAGGCGCCAGCAACCGCACCTGTGGCGCCGGTG
ATGCCGGCCACGATGCGTCCGGCGTAGAGGATCGAGATCTCGATCCCGCGAAATTAATACGACTCACTAT
AGGGGAATTGTGAGCGGATAACAATTCCCCTCTAGAAATAATTTTGTTTAACTTTAAGAAGGAGATATAC
CATGGACAAGAAGTACTCCATTGGGCTCGATATCGGCACAAACAGCGTCGGCTGGGCCGTCATTACGGAC
GAGTACAAGGTGCCGAGCAAAAAATTCAAAGTTCTGGGCAATACCGATCGCCACAGCATAAAGAAGAACC
TCATTGGCGCCCTCCTGTTCGACTCCGGGGAGACGGCCGAAGCCACGCGGCTCAAAAGAACAGCACGGCG
CAGATATACCCGCAGAAAGAATCGGATCTGCTACCTGCAGGAGATCTTTAGTAATGAGATGGCTAAGGTG
GATGACTCTTTCTTCCATAGGCTGGAGGAGTCCTTTTTGGTGGAGGAGGATAAAAAGCACGAGCGCCACC
CAATCTTTGGCAATATCGTGGACGAGGTGGCGTACCATGAAAAGTACCCAACCATATATCATCTGAGGAA
GAAGCTTGTAGACAGTACTGATAAGGCTGACTTGCGGTTGATCTATCTCGCGCTGGCGCATATGATCAAA
TTTCGGGGACACTTCCTCATCGAGGGGGACCTGAACCCAGACAACAGCGATGTCGACAAACTCTTTATCC
AACTGGTTCAGACTTACAATCAGCTTTTCGAAGAGAACCCGATCAACGCATCCGGAGTTGACGCCAAAGC
AATCCTGAGCGCTAGGCTGTCCAAATCCCGGCGGCTCGAAAACCTCATCGCACAGCTCCCTGGGGAGAAG
AAGAACGGCCTGTTTGGTAATCTTATCGCCCTGTCACTCGGGCTGACCCCCAACTTTAAATCTAACTTCG
ACCTGGCCGAAGATGCCAAGCTTCAACTGAGCAAAGACACCTACGATGATGATCTCGACAATCTGCTGGC
CCAGATCGGCGACCAGTACGCAGACCTTTTTTTGGCGGCAAAGAACCTGTCAGACGCCATTCTGCTGAGT
GATATTCTGCGAGTGAACACGGAGATCACCAAAGCTCCGCTGAGCGCTAGTATGATCAAGCGCTATGATG
AGCACCACCAAGACTTGACTTTGCTGAAGGCCCTTGTCAGACAGCAACTGCCTGAGAAGTACAAGGAAAT
TTTCTTCGATCAGTCTAAAAATGGCTACGCCGGATACATTGACGGCGGAGCAAGCCAGGAGGAATTTTAC
AAATTTATTAAGCCCATCTTGGAAAAAATGGACGGCACCGAGGAGCTGCTGGTAAAGCTTAACAGAGAAG
ATCTGTTGCGCAAACAGCGCACTTTCGACAATGGAAGCATCCCCCACCAGATTCACCTGGGCGAACTGCA
CGCTATCCTCAGGCGGCAAGAGGATTTCTACCCCTTTTTGAAAGATAACAGGGAAAAGATTGAGAAAATC
CTCACATTTCGGATACCCTACTATGTAGGCCCCCTCGCCCGGGGAAATTCCAGATTCGCGTGGATGACTC
GCAAATCAGAAGAGACCATCACTCCCTGGAACTTCGAGGAAGTCGTGGATAAGGGGGCCTCTGCCCAGTC
CTTCATCGAAAGGATGACTAACTTTGATAAAAATCTGCCTAACGAAAAGGTGCTTCCTAAACACTCTCTG
CTGTACGAGTACTTCACAGTTTATAACGAGCTCACCAAGGTCAAATACGTCACAGAAGGGATGAGAAAGC
CAGCATTCCTGTCTGGAGAGCAGAAGAAAGCTATCGTGGACCTCCTCTTCAAGACGAACCGGAAAGTTAC
CGTGAAACAGCTCAAAGAAGACTATTTCAAAAAGATTGAATGTTTCGACTCTGTTGAAATCAGCGGAGTG
GAGGATCGCTTCAACGCATCCCTGGGAACGTATCACGATCTCCTGAAAATCATTAAAGACAAGGACTTCC
TGGACAATGAGGAGAACGAGGACATTCTTGAGGACATTGTCCTCACCCTTACGTTGTTTGAAGATAGGGA
GATGATTGAAGAACGCTTGAAAACTTACGCTCATCTCTTCGACGACAAAGTCATGAAACAGCTCAAGAGG
CGCCGATATACAGGATGGGGGCGGCTGTCAAGAAAACTGATCAATGGGATCCGAGACAAGCAGAGTGGAA
AGACAATCCTGGATTTTCTTAAGTCCGATGGATTTGCCAACCGGAACTTCATGCAGTTGATCCATGATGA
CTCTCTCACCTTTAAGGAGGACATCCAGAAAGCACAAGTTTCTGGCCAGGGGGACAGTCTTCACGAGCAC
ATCGCTAATCTTGCAGGTAGCCCAGCTATCAAAAAGGGAATACTGCAGACCGTTAAGGTCGTGGATGAAC
TCGTCAAAGTAATGGGAAGGCATAAGCCCGAGAATATCGTTATCGAGATGGCCCGAGAGAACCAAACTAC
CCAGAAGGGACAGAAGAACAGTAGGGAAAGGATGAAGAGGATTGAAGAGGGTATAAAAGAACTGGGGTCC
CAAATCCTTAAGGAACACCCAGTTGAAAACACCCAGCTTCAGAATGAGAAGCTCTACCTGTACTACCTGC
AGAACGGCAGGGACATGTACGTGGATCAGGAACTGGACATCAATCGGCTCTCCGACTACGACGTGGATCA
TATCGTGCCCCAGTCTTTTCTCAAAGATGATTCTATTGATAATAAAGTGTTGACAAGATCCGATAAAAAT
AGAGGGAAGAGTGATAACGTCCCCTCAGAAGAAGTTGTCAAGAAAATGAAAAATTATTGGCGGCAGCTGC
TGAACGCCAAACTGATCACACAACGGAAGTTCGATAATCTGACTAAGGCTGAACGAGGTGGCCTGTCTGA
GTTGGATAAAGCCGGCTTCATCAAAAGGCAGCTTGTTGAGACACGCCAGATCACCAAGCACGTGGCCCAA
ATTCTCGATTCACGCATGAACACCAAGTACGATGAAAATGACAAACTGATTCGAGAGGTGAAAGTTATTA
CTCTGAAGTCTAAGCTGGTCTCAGATTTCAGAAAGGACTTTCAGTTTTATAAGGTGAGAGAGATCAACAA
TTACCACCATGCGCATGATGCCTACCTGAATGCAGTGGTAGGCACTGCACTTATCAAAAAATATCCCAAG
CTTGAATCTGAATTTGTTTACGGAGACTATAAAGTGTACGATGTTAGGAAAATGATCGCAAAGTCTGAGC
AGGAAATAGGCAAGGCCACCGCTAAGTACTTCTTTTACAGCAATATTATGAATTTTTTCAAGACCGAGAT
TACACTGGCCAATGGAGAGATTCGGAAGCGACCACTTATCGAAACAAACGGAGAAACAGGAGAAATCGTG
TGGGACAAGGGTAGGGATTTCGCGACAGTCCGGAAGGTCCTGTCCATGCCGCAGGTGAACATCGTTAAAA
AGACCGAAGTACAGACCGGAGGCTTCTCCAAGGAAAGTATCCTCCCGAAAAGGAACAGCGACAAGCTGAT
CGCACGCAAAAAAGATTGGGACCCCAAGAAATACGGCGGATTCCTGTGGCCTACAGTCGCTTACAGTGTA
CTGGTTGTGGCCAAAGTGGAGAAAGGGAAGTCTAAAAAACTCAAAAGCGTCAAGGAACTGCTGGGCATCA
CAATCATGGAGCGATCAAGCTTCGAAAAAAACCCCATCGACTTTCTCGAGGCGAAAGGATATAAAGAGGT
CAAAAAAGACCTCATCATTAAGCTTCCCAAGTACTCTCTCTTTGAGCTTGAAAACGGCCGGAAACGAATG
CTCGCTAGTGCGAAACAGCTGCAGAAAGGTAACGAGCTGGCACTGCCCTCTAAATACGTTAATTTCTTGT
ATCTGGCCAGCCACTATGAAAAGCTCAAAGGGTCTCCCGAAGATAATGAGCAGAAGCAGCTGTTCGTGGA
ACAACACAAACACTACCTTGATGAGATCATCGAGCAAATAAGCGAATTCTCCAAAAGAGTGATCCTCGCC
GACGCTAACCTCGATAAGGTGCTTTCTGCTTACAATAAGCACAGGGATAAGCCCATCAGGGAGCAGGCAG
AAAACATTATCCACTTGTTTACTCTGACCAACTTGGGCGCGCCTGCAGCCTTCAAGTACTTCGACACCAC
CATAGACAGAAAGCAGTACCGCTCTACAAAGGAGGTCCTGGACGCCACACTGATTCATCAGTCAATTACG
GGGCTCTATGAAACAAGAATCGACCTCTCTCAGCTCGGTGGAGACAGCAGGGCTGACCCCAAGAAGAAGA
GGAAGGTGGCGGCCGCACTCGAGCACCACCACCACCACCACTGAGATCCGGCTGCTAACAAAGCCCGAAA
GGAAGCTGAGTTGGCTGCTGCCACCGCTGAGCAATAACTAGCATAACCCCTTGGGGCCTCTAAACGGGTC
TTGAGGGGTTTTTTGCTGAAAGGAGGAACTATATCCGGATTGGCGAATGGG
[124 nt withheld, positions 7122-7245]
C
[91 nt withheld, positions 7247-7337]
A
[49 nt withheld, positions 7339-7387]
CCTTTGACGTTGGAGTCCACGTTCTTT
[37 nt withheld, positions 7415-7451]
ACCCTATCTCGGTCTATTCTTTTGATTTATAAGGGATTTTGCCGATTTCGGCCTATTGGTTAAAAAATGA
GCTGATTTAACAAAAATTTAACGCGAATTTTAACAAAATATTAACGCTTACAATTTAGGTGGCACTTTTC
GGGGAAATGTGCGCGGAACCCCTATTTGTTTATTTTTCTAAATACATTCAAATATGTATCCGCTCATGAA
TTAATTCTTAGAAAAACTCATCGAGCATCAAATGAAACTGCAATTTATTCATATCAGGATTATCAATACC
ATATTTTTGAAAAAGCCGTTTCTGTAATGAAGGAGAAAACTCACCGAGGCAGTTCCATAGGATGGCAAGA
TCCTGGTATCGGTCTGCGATTCCGACTCGTCCAACATCAATACAACCTATTAATTTCCCCTCGTCAAAAA
TAAGGTTATCAAGTGAGAAATCACCATGAGTGACGACTGAATCCGGTGAGAATGGCAAAAGTTTATGCAT
TTCTTTCCAGACTTGTTCAACAGGCCAGCCATTACGCTCGTCATCAAAATCACTCGCATCAACCAAACCG
TTATTCATTCGTGATTGCGCCTGAGCGAGACGAAATACGCGATCGCTGTTAAAAGGACAATTACAAACAG
GAATCGAATGCAACCGGCGCAGGAACACTGCCAGCGCATCAACAATATTTTCACCTGAATCAGGATATTC
TTCTAATACCTGGAATGCTGTTTTCCCGGGGATCGCAGTGGTGAGTAACCATGCATCATCAGGAGTACGG
ATAAAATGCTTGATGGTCGGAAGAGGCATAAATTCCGTCAGCCAGTTTAGTCTGACCATCTCATCTGTAA
CATCATTGGCAACGCTACCTTTGCCATGTTTCAGAAACAACTCTGGCGCATCGGGCTTCCCATACAATCG
ATAGATTGTCGCACCTGATTGCCCGACATTATCGCGAGCCCATTTATACCCATATAAATCAGCATCCATG
TTGGAATTTAATCGCGGCCTAGAGCAAGACGTTTCCCGTTGAATATGGCTCATAACACCCCTTGTATTAC
TGTTTATGTAAGCAGACAGTTTTATTGTTCATGACCAAAATCCCTTAACGTGAGTTTTCGTTCCACTGAG
CGTCAGACCCCGTAGAAAAGATCAAAGGATCTTCTTGAGATCCTTTTTTTCTGCGCGTAATCTGCTGCTT
GCAAACAAAAAAACCACCGCTACCAGCGGTGGTTTGTTTGCCGGATCAAGAGCTACCAACTCTTTTTCCG
AAGGTAACTGGCTTCAGCAGAGCGCAGATACCAAATACTGTCCTTCTAGTGTAGCCGTAGTTAGGCCACC
ACTTCAAGAACTCTGTAGCACCGCCTACATACCTCGCTCTGCTAATCCTGTTACCAGTGGCTGCTGCCAG
TGGCGATAAGTCGTGTCTTACCGGGTTGGACTCAAGACGATAGTTACCGGATAAGGCGCAGCGGTCGGGC
TGAACGGGGGGTTCGTGCACACAGCCCAGCTTGGAGCGAACGACCTACACCGAACTGAGATACCTACAGC
GTGAGCTATGAGAAAGCGCCACGCTTCCCGAAGGGAGAAAGGCGGACAGGTATCCGGTAAGCGGCAGGGT
CGGAACAGGAGAGCGCACGAGGGAGCTTCCAGGGGGAAACGCCTGGTATCTTTATAGTCCTGTCGGGTTT
CGCCACCTCTGACTTGAGCGTCGATTTTTGTGATGCTCGTCAGGGGGGCGGAGCCTATGGAAAAACGCCA
GCAACGCGGCCTTTTTACGGTTCCTGGCCTTTTGCTGGCCTTTTGCTCACATGTTCTTTCCTGCGTTATC
CCCTGATTCTGTGGATAACCGTATTACCGCCTTTGAGTGAGCTGATACCGCTCGCCGCAGCCGAACGACC
GAGCGCAGCGAGTCAGTGAGCGAGGAAGCGGAAG
